Addgene plasmid #25320: SGF29 (3MEW)
Purpose: Bacterial expression for structure determination; may not be full ORF
Depositing lab: Cheryl Arrowsmith. Depositing organization: University of Toronto.
Backbone
  Vector backbone: pET28-MHL
  Backbone manufacturer: SGC
  Backbone size w/o insert (bp): 7325
  Vector type: Bacterial Expression
Growth in bacteria
  Bacterial resistance: Kanamycin, 50 μg/mL
  Growth temperature: 37°C
  Growth strain: DH5alpha
  Copy number: Low Copy
Gene/Insert
  Gene/Insert name: SGF29_23 (alt names: PDB: 3MEW, 3MEA; SGF29 tandem tudor domain; SAGA-associated factor 29 homolog)
  Species: H. sapiens (human)
  Insert size (bp): 489
  Mutation: Contains amino acids 129-291
  Entrez Gene: SGF29 (a.k.a. CCDC101, STAF36, TDRD29)
  Tag / fusion protein: His (N terminal on insert)
  Cloning method: Restriction Enzyme
  Sequencing primers: 5′ T7; 3′ T7-term
Terms and licenses: Academic/Nonprofit Terms; Industry Terms: Not Available to Industry
How to cite: SGF29 (3MEW) was a gift from Cheryl Arrowsmith (Addgene plasmid # 25320 ; http://n2t.net/addgene:25320 ; RRID:Addgene_25320)
