[The description below was written by a language model from this plasmid's Addgene catalogue record and the feature table of its GenBank file.]
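Description:
SGF29 (3MEW) is a bacterial expression plasmid built on the pET28-MHL backbone from the Structural Genomics Consortium, made to produce a fragment of human SGF29 (SAGA-associated factor 29 homolog, also known as CCDC101, STAF36 or TDRD29) for structure determination. The 489 bp insert encodes amino acids 129–291, corresponding to the tandem tudor domain, so it is not the full open reading frame. The name refers to the crystal structure entries associated with this fragment. The plasmid is selected with kanamycin and is recorded as low copy. The origin of replication is not annotated in the available sequence.

The sequence records held for this plasmid are partial: one 902 bp read across the cloning region and one 489 bp record matching the insert. Neither covers the promoter, resistance gene or origin. The longer read shows an N-terminal 6xHis affinity tag followed by a TEV protease recognition site upstream of the insert, which allows nickel-affinity purification and subsequent removal of the tag. Downstream lie a second 6xHis sequence, a T7 terminator and a primer site from an f1 origin region. Whether the downstream His tag is translated is not stated, and the catalogue lists only an N-terminal tag. A short "Factor Xa site" annotated on the complementary strand within the insert is most likely a chance sequence match rather than a functional element. The promoter itself is not annotated, but the T7 sequencing primers and T7 terminator are consistent with T7 RNA polymerase-driven expression typical of pET vectors, which requires an E. coli host supplying that polymerase.
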