LOCUS       Exported 489 bp ds-DNA linear SYN 30-MAY-2021
DEFINITION  Bacterial expression for structure determination; may not be full
            ORF.
ACCESSION   .
VERSION     .
KEYWORDS    SGF29 (3MEW)
SOURCE      synthetic DNA construct
  ORGANISM  synthetic DNA construct
REFERENCE   1 (bases 1 to 489)
  TITLE     Structural Genomics Consortium Clones
REFERENCE   2 (bases 1 to 489)
  AUTHORS   .
  TITLE     Direct Submission
  JOURNAL   Exported May 30, 2021 from SnapGene Server 1.1.58
            http://www.snapgene.com
FEATURES             Location/Qualifiers
     source          1..489
                     /organism="synthetic DNA construct"
                     /mol_type="other DNA"
     CDS             complement(439..450)
                     /codon_start=1
                     /product="Factor Xa recognition and cleavage site"
                     /label=Factor Xa site
                     /translation="IEGR"
ORIGIN
        1 accctgcccc tgtggatcgg gaagcctggt gacaagcccc cacccctctg tggggccatc
       61 cctgcctcag gagactacgt ggccagacct ggagacaagg tggctgcccg ggtgaaggcc
      121 gtggatgggg acgagcagtg gatcctggcc gaggtggtca gttacagcca tgccaccaac
      181 aagtatgagg tagatgacat cgatgaagaa ggcaaagaga gacacaccct gagccggcgc
      241 cgtgtcatcc cgctgcccca gtggaaggcc aacccggaga cggaccctga ggccttgttc
      301 cagaaggagc agctcgtgct ggccctgtat ccccagacta cctgcttcta ccgcgccctg
      361 atccatgcgc ccccacagcg gccccaggat gactactcgg tcctgtttga agacacctcc
      421 tatgcagatg gctattcccc tcccctcaat gtggctcaga gatacgtggt ggcttgtaag
      481 gaacccaag
//
