LOCUS       Exported 902 bp ds-DNA linear SYN 30-MAY-2021
DEFINITION  Bacterial expression for structure determination; may not be full
            ORF.
ACCESSION   .
VERSION     .
KEYWORDS    SGF29 (3MEW)
SOURCE      synthetic DNA construct
  ORGANISM  synthetic DNA construct
REFERENCE   1 (bases 1 to 902)
  TITLE     Structural Genomics Consortium Clones
REFERENCE   2 (bases 1 to 902)
  AUTHORS   .
  TITLE     Direct Submission
  JOURNAL   Exported May 30, 2021 from SnapGene Server 1.1.58
            http://www.snapgene.com
FEATURES             Location/Qualifiers
     source          1..902
                     /organism="synthetic DNA construct"
                     /mol_type="other DNA"
     CDS             35..52
                     /codon_start=1
                     /product="6xHis affinity tag"
                     /label=6xHis
                     /translation="HHHHHH"
     CDS             65..85
                     /codon_start=1
                     /product="tobacco etch virus (TEV) protease recognition and
                     cleavage site"
                     /label=TEV site
                     /translation="ENLYFQG"
     CDS             complement(524..535)
                     /codon_start=1
                     /product="Factor Xa recognition and cleavage site"
                     /label=Factor Xa site
                     /translation="IEGR"
     CDS             604..621
                     /codon_start=1
                     /product="6xHis affinity tag"
                     /label=6xHis
                     /translation="HHHHHH"
     primer_bind     complement(674..692)
                     /label=T7 Term
                     /note="T7 terminator, reverse primer"
     terminator      688..735
                     /label=T7 terminator
                     /note="transcription terminator for bacteriophage T7 RNA
                     polymerase"
     primer_bind     complement(859..878)
                     /label=F1ori-R
                     /note="F1 origin, reverse primer"
ORIGIN
        1 tattttgttt actttaagaa ggagatatac catgcatcat catcatcatc acagcagcgg
       61 cagagaaaac ttgtatttcc agggcaccct gcccctgtgg atcgggaagc ctggtgacaa
      121 gcccccaccc ctctgtgggg ccatccctgc ctcaggagac tacgtggcca gacctggaga
      181 caaggtggct gcccgggtga aggccgtgga tggggacgag cagtggatcc tggccgaggt
      241 ggtcagttac agccatgcca ccaacaagta tgaggtagat gacatcgatg aagaaggcaa
      301 agagagacac accctgagcc ggcgccgtgt catcccgctg ccccagtgga aggccaaccc
      361 ggagacggac cctgaggcct tgttccagaa ggagcagctc gtgctggccc tgtatcccca
      421 gactacctgc ttctaccgcg ccctgatcca tgcgccccca cagcggcccc aggatgacta
      481 ctcggtcctg tttgaagaca cctcctatgc agatggctat tcccctcccc tcaatgtggc
      541 tcagagatac gtggtggctt gtaaggaacc caagtgatga cgaagcttgc ggccgcactc
      601 gagcaccacc accaccacca ctgagatccg gctgctaaca aagcccgaaa ggaagctgag
      661 ttggctgctg ccaccgctga gcaataacta gcataacccc ttggggcctc taaacgggtc
      721 ttgaggggtt ttttgctgaa aggaggaact atatccggat tggcgaatgg gnnnnnnnnn
      781 nnnnnnnnnn nnnnnnnnnn nnnnnnnnnn nnnnnnnnnn nnnnnnnnnn nnnnnnnnnn
      841 nnnnnnnnnn nnnnnnnnnn nnnnnnnnnn nnnnnnnnnn nnnnnnnnnn nnnnncgccg
      901 gc
//
